Addgene plasmid #162685: pCJ217
Purpose: pET-21b(+) based plasmid for expression of MHETase from Ideonella sakaiensis 201-F6 (Genbank GAP38911.1), codon optimized for expression in E. coli K12, with C-terminal His tag, incorporating two point mutations, G489C and S530C, to introduce a 6th disulfide bond (from PETase).
Depositing lab: Gregg Beckham. Depositing organization: National Laboratory of the Rockies (NLR). Publication: Characterization and engineering of a two-enzyme system for plastics depolymerization. Knott BC, Erickson E, Allen MD, Gado JE, Graham R, Kearns FL, Pardo I, Topuzlu E, Anderson JJ, Austin HP, Dominick G, Johnson CW, Rorrer NA, Szostkiewicz CJ, Copie V, Payne CM, Woodcock HL, Donohoe BS, Beckham GT, McGeehan JE. Proc Natl Acad Sci U S A. 2020 Oct 13;117(41):25476-25485. doi: 10.1073/pnas.2006753117. Epub 2020 Sep 28. PubMed 32989159.
Backbone
  Vector backbone: pET-21b(+)
  Backbone manufacturer: EMD Biosciences
  Backbone size w/o insert (bp): 5367
  Vector type: Bacterial Expression
Growth in bacteria
  Bacterial resistance: Ampicillin, 100 μg/mL
  Growth temperature: 37°C
  Growth strain: NEB Stable
  Copy number: High Copy
Gene/Insert
  Gene/Insert name: MHETase from Ideonella sakaiensis 201-F6 (Genbank GAP38911.1), with mutations to introduce a 6th disulfide bond from PETase
  Species: Ideonella sakaiensis 201-F6
  Mutation: G489C, S530C; codon optimized for E. coli K12
  Promoter: T7/lac
  Tag / fusion protein: His (C terminal on backbone)
  Cloning method: Gibson Cloning
Terms and licenses: Academic/Nonprofit Terms; Industry Terms: Not Available to Industry
How to cite: pCJ217 was a gift from Gregg Beckham (Addgene plasmid # 162685 ; http://n2t.net/addgene:162685 ; RRID:Addgene_162685)
