[The description below was written by a language model from this plasmid's Addgene catalogue record and pLannotate feature annotations shown in this document.]
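Description:
pCJ217 is a bacterial expression plasmid built on the pET-21b(+) backbone for producing an engineered variant of MHETase from Ideonella sakaiensis 201-F6 in E. coli. It is propagated through a ColE1/pMB1-type origin and selected with ampicillin via the β-lactamase gene. The catalogue lists it as high copy, although the feature table also shows the rop gene and the bom region typical of pBR322-derived pET vectors. An f1 origin is present as well, and short tetracycline-resistance fragments flanking the lacI cassette appear to be nonfunctional remnants of the backbone's ancestry.

The MHETase coding sequence, codon optimized for E. coli K12 and inserted by Gibson cloning, sits downstream of the T7 promoter, a lac operator and the strong T7 gene 10 ribosome binding site, and is followed by the T7 terminator. The plasmid-borne lacI gene supplies repressor, so transcription depends on a host providing T7 RNA polymerase and is induced with IPTG or lactose. A C-terminal His tag from the backbone allows affinity purification, though it is not separately annotated in the feature table. The short "SET1" fragment annotated just before the terminator is probably a chance match to backbone sequence rather than a designed fusion.

MHETase hydrolyses mono(2-hydroxyethyl) terephthalate, an intermediate of PET breakdown, into terephthalate and ethylene glycol, acting alongside PETase. This variant carries G489C and S530C substitutions intended to introduce a sixth disulfide bond modelled on one found in PETase. The construct is suited to recombinant production of this mutant for structural and biochemical comparison in studies of the two-enzyme plastic depolymerization system.
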