Features (pLannotate 1.2.2; 18 found; start..end, strand, type, name):
     12..440     +  rep_origin     f1 ori (sequence partly withheld): f1 bacteriophage origin of replication; arrow indicates direction of (+) strand synthesis
    493..597     +  promoter       AmpR promoter: bla
    598..1458    +  CDS            AmpR: β-lactamase; bla; confers resistance to ampicillin, carbenicillin, and related antibiotics
   1629..2217    +  rep_origin     ori: high-copy-number ColE1/pMB1/pBR322/pUC origin of replication
   2403..2542    -  misc_feature   bom: basis of mobility region from pBR322
   2644..2835    -  CDS            rop: Rop protein, which maintains plasmids at low copy number; rop
   2852..3232    +  CDS            YPB1_ECOLX: Protein predicted: Swiss-Prot protein existence level 4. From Escherichia coli.
   3304..3595    -  CDS            TcR (fragment): tetracycline efflux protein; tet; confers resistance to tetracycline
   3610..3631    -  protein_bind   CAP binding site: CAP binding activates transcription in the presence of cAMP. E. coli catabolite activator protein
   3644..4726    -  CDS            lacI: lac repressor; lacI; The lac repressor binds to the lac operator to inhibit transcription in E. coli. This inhibition can be relieved by adding lactose or isopropyl-β-D-thiogalactopyranoside (IPTG).
   4727..4804    -  promoter       lacI promoter: lacI
   4812..5091    -  CDS            TcR (fragment): tetracycline efflux protein; tet; confers resistance to tetracycline
   5113..5131    +  promoter       T7 promoter: promoter for bacteriophage T7 RNA polymerase
   5132..5156    +  protein_bind   lac operator: The lac repressor binds to the lac operator to inhibit transcription in E. coli. This inhibition can be relieved by adding lactose or isopropyl-β-D-thiogalactopyranoside (IPTG). lac repressor encoded by lacI
   5171..5193    +  RBS            RBS: efficient ribosome binding site from bacteriophage T7 gene 10 (Olins and Rangwala, 1989)
   5201..7009    +  CDS            MHETH_IDESA: Experimental evidence at protein level: Swiss-Prot protein existence level 1. Involved in the degradation and assimilation of the plastic poly(ethylene terephthalate) (PET), which allows I.sakaiensis to use PET as its major energy and carbon source for growth. Likely acts synergistically with PETase to depolymerize PET. Catalyzes the hydrolysis of mono(2-hydroxyethyl) terephthalate (MHET) into its two environmentally benign monomers, terephthalate and ethylene glycol. Does not show activity against PET, bis(hydroxyethyl) terephthalate (BHET), pNP-aliphatic esters or typical aromatic ester comp
   7043..7092    +  CDS            SET1 (fragment): solubility-enhancement tag derived from T7 phage gene 10B
   7100..7147    +  terminator     T7 terminator: transcription terminator for bacteriophage T7 RNA polymerase
>Addgene plasmid #162685 | pCJ217 | addgene full sequence | sequence record 320886 | Addgene NGS Result
TGGCGAATGGG
[124 nt withheld, positions 12-135]
C
[91 nt withheld, positions 137-227]
A
[49 nt withheld, positions 229-277]
CCTTTGACGTTGGAGTCCACGTTCTTT
[37 nt withheld, positions 305-341]
ACCCTATCTCGGTCTATTCTTTTGATTTATAAGGGATTTTGCCGATTTCGGCCTATTGGTTAAAAAATGA
GCTGATTTAACAAAAATTTAACGCGAATTTTAACAAAATATTAACGCTTACAATTTAGGTGGCACTTTTC
GGGGAAATGTGCGCGGAACCCCTATTTGTTTATTTTTCTAAATACATTCAAATATGTATCCGCTCATGAG
ACAATAACCCTGATAAATGCTTCAATAATATTGAAAAAGGAAGAGTATGAGTATTCAACATTTCCGTGTC
GCCCTTATTCCCTTTTTTGCGGCATTTTGCCTTCCTGTTTTTGCTCACCCAGAAACGCTGGTGAAAGTAA
AAGATGCTGAAGATCAGTTGGGTGCACGAGTGGGTTACATCGAACTGGATCTCAACAGCGGTAAGATCCT
TGAGAGTTTTCGCCCCGAAGAACGTTTTCCAATGATGAGCACTTTTAAAGTTCTGCTATGTGGCGCGGTA
TTATCCCGTATTGACGCCGGGCAAGAGCAACTCGGTCGCCGCATACACTATTCTCAGAATGACTTGGTTG
AGTACTCACCAGTCACAGAAAAGCATCTTACGGATGGCATGACAGTAAGAGAATTATGCAGTGCTGCCAT
AACCATGAGTGATAACACTGCGGCCAACTTACTTCTGACAACGATCGGAGGACCGAAGGAGCTAACCGCT
TTTTTGCACAACATGGGGGATCATGTAACTCGCCTTGATCGTTGGGAACCGGAGCTGAATGAAGCCATAC
CAAACGACGAGCGTGACACCACGATGCCTGCAGCAATGGCAACAACGTTGCGCAAACTATTAACTGGCGA
ACTACTTACTCTAGCTTCCCGGCAACAATTAATAGACTGGATGGAGGCGGATAAAGTTGCAGGACCACTT
CTGCGCTCGGCCCTTCCGGCTGGCTGGTTTATTGCTGATAAATCTGGAGCCGGTGAGCGTGGGTCTCGCG
GTATCATTGCAGCACTGGGGCCAGATGGTAAGCCCTCCCGTATCGTAGTTATCTACACGACGGGGAGTCA
GGCAACTATGGATGAACGAAATAGACAGATCGCTGAGATAGGTGCCTCACTGATTAAGCATTGGTAACTG
TCAGACCAAGTTTACTCATATATACTTTAGATTGATTTAAAACTTCATTTTTAATTTAAAAGGATCTAGG
TGAAGATCCTTTTTGATAATCTCATGACCAAAATCCCTTAACGTGAGTTTTCGTTCCACTGAGCGTCAGA
CCCCGTAGAAAAGATCAAAGGATCTTCTTGAGATCCTTTTTTTCTGCGCGTAATCTGCTGCTTGCAAACA
AAAAAACCACCGCTACCAGCGGTGGTTTGTTTGCCGGATCAAGAGCTACCAACTCTTTTTCCGAAGGTAA
CTGGCTTCAGCAGAGCGCAGATACCAAATACTGTCCTTCTAGTGTAGCCGTAGTTAGGCCACCACTTCAA
GAACTCTGTAGCACCGCCTACATACCTCGCTCTGCTAATCCTGTTACCAGTGGCTGCTGCCAGTGGCGAT
AAGTCGTGTCTTACCGGGTTGGACTCAAGACGATAGTTACCGGATAAGGCGCAGCGGTCGGGCTGAACGG
GGGGTTCGTGCACACAGCCCAGCTTGGAGCGAACGACCTACACCGAACTGAGATACCTACAGCGTGAGCT
ATGAGAAAGCGCCACGCTTCCCGAAGGGAGAAAGGCGGACAGGTATCCGGTAAGCGGCAGGGTCGGAACA
GGAGAGCGCACGAGGGAGCTTCCAGGGGGAAACGCCTGGTATCTTTATAGTCCTGTCGGGTTTCGCCACC
TCTGACTTGAGCGTCGATTTTTGTGATGCTCGTCAGGGGGGCGGAGCCTATGGAAAAACGCCAGCAACGC
GGCCTTTTTACGGTTCCTGGCCTTTTGCTGGCCTTTTGCTCACATGTTCTTTCCTGCGTTATCCCCTGAT
TCTGTGGATAACCGTATTACCGCCTTTGAGTGAGCTGATACCGCTCGCCGCAGCCGAACGACCGAGCGCA
GCGAGTCAGTGAGCGAGGAAGCGGAAGAGCGCCTGATGCGGTATTTTCTCCTTACGCATCTGTGCGGTAT
TTCACACCGCAATGGTGCACTCTCAGTACAATCTGCTCTGATGCCGCATAGTTAAGCCAGTATACACTCC
GCTATCGCTACGTGACTGGGTCATGGCTGCGCCCCGACACCCGCCAACACCCGCTGACGCGCCCTGACGG
GCTTGTCTGCTCCCGGCATCCGCTTACAGACAAGCTGTGACCGTCTCCGGGAGCTGCATGTGTCAGAGGT
TTTCACCGTCATCACCGAAACGCGCGAGGCAGCTGCGGTAAAGCTCATCAGCGTGGTCGTGAAGCGATTC
ACAGATGTCTGCCTGTTCATCCGCGTCCAGCTCGTTGAGTTTCTCCAGAAGCGTTAATGTCTGGCTTCTG
ATAAAGCGGGCCATGTTAAGGGCGGTTTTTTCCTGTTTGGTCACTGATGCCTCCGTGTAAGGGGGATTTC
TGTTCATGGGGGTAATGATACCGATGAAACGAGAGAGGATGCTCACGATACGGGTTACTGATGATGAACA
TGCCCGGTTACTGGAACGTTGTGAGGGTAAACAACTGGCGGTATGGATGCGGCGGGACCAGAGAAAAATC
ACTCAGGGTCAATGCCAGCGCTTCGTTAATACAGATGTAGGTGTTCCACAGGGTAGCCAGCAGCATCCTG
CGATGCAGATCCGGAACATAATGGTGCAGGGCGCTGACTTCCGCGTTTCCAGACTTTACGAAACACGGAA
ACCGAAGACCATTCATGTTGTTGCTCAGGTCGCAGACGTTTTGCAGCAGCAGTCGCTTCACGTTCGCTCG
CGTATCGGTGATTCATTCTGCTAACCAGTAAGGCAACCCCGCCAGCCTAGCCGGGTCCTCAACGACAGGA
GCACGATCATGCGCACCCGTGGGGCCGCCATGCCGGCGATAATGGCCTGCTTCTCGCCGAAACGTTTGGT
GGCGGGACCAGTGACGAAGGCTTGAGCGAGGGCGTGCAAGATTCCGAATACCGCAAGCGACAGGCCGATC
ATCGTCGCGCTCCAGCGAAAGCGGTCCTCGCCGAAAATGACCCAGAGCGCTGCCGGCACCTGTCCTACGA
GTTGCATGATAAAGAAGACAGTCATAAGTGCGGCGACGATAGTCATGCCCCGCGCCCACCGGAAGGAGCT
GACTGGGTTGAAGGCTCTCAAGGGCATCGGTCGAGATCCCGGTGCCTAATGAGTGAGCTAACTTACATTA
ATTGCGTTGCGCTCACTGCCCGCTTTCCAGTCGGGAAACCTGTCGTGCCAGCTGCATTAATGAATCGGCC
AACGCGCGGGGAGAGGCGGTTTGCGTATTGGGCGCCAGGGTGGTTTTTCTTTTCACCAGTGAGACGGGCA
ACAGCTGATTGCCCTTCACCGCCTGGCCCTGAGAGAGTTGCAGCAAGCGGTCCACGCTGGTTTGCCCCAG
CAGGCGAAAATCCTGTTTGATGGTGGTTAACGGCGGGATATAACATGAGCTGTCTTCGGTATCGTCGTAT
CCCACTACCGAGATATCCGCACCAACGCGCAGCCCGGACTCGGTAATGGCGCGCATTGCGCCCAGCGCCA
TCTGATCGTTGGCAACCAGCATCGCAGTGGGAACGATGCCCTCATTCAGCATTTGCATGGTTTGTTGAAA
ACCGGACATGGCACTCCAGTCGCCTTCCCGTTCCGCTATCGGCTGAATTTGATTGCGAGTGAGATATTTA
TGCCAGCCAGCCAGACGCAGACGCGCCGAGACAGAACTTAATGGGCCCGCTAACAGCGCGATTTGCTGGT
GACCCAATGCGACCAGATGCTCCACGCCCAGTCGCGTACCGTCTTCATGGGAGAAAATAATACTGTTGAT
GGGTGTCTGGTCAGAGACATCAAGAAATAACGCCGGAACATTAGTGCAGGCAGCTTCCACAGCAATGGCA
TCCTGGTCATCCAGCGGATAGTTAATGATCAGCCCACTGACGCGTTGCGCGAGAAGATTGTGCACCGCCG
CTTTACAGGCTTCGACGCCGCTTCGTTCTACCATCGACACCACCACGCTGGCACCCAGTTGATCGGCGCG
AGATTTAATCGCCGCGACAATTTGCGACGGCGCGTGCAGGGCCAGACTGGAGGTGGCAACGCCAATCAGC
AACGACTGTTTGCCCGCCAGTTGTTGTGCCACGCGGTTGGGAATGTAATTCAGCTCCGCCATCGCCGCTT
CCACTTTTTCCCGCGTTTTCGCAGAAACGTGGCTGGCCTGGTTCACCACGCGGGAAACGGTCTGATAAGA
GACACCGGCATACTCTGCGACATCGTATAACGTTACTGGTTTCACATTCACCACCCTGAATTGACTCTCT
TCCGGGCGCTATCATGCCATACCGCGAAAGGTTTTGCGCCATTCGATGGTGTCCGGGATCTCGACGCTCT
CCCTTATGCGACTCCTGCATTAGGAAGCAGCCCAGTAGTAGGTTGAGGCCGTTGAGCACCGCCGCCGCAA
GGAATGGTGCATGCAAGGAGATGGCGCCCAACAGTCCCCCGGCCACGGGGCCTGCCACCATACCCACGCC
GAAACAAGCGCTCATGAGCCCGAAGTGGCGAGCCCGATCTTCCCCATCGGTGATGTCGGCGATATAGGCG
CCAGCAACCGCACCTGTGGCGCCGGTGATGCCGGCCACGATGCGTCCGGCGTAGAGGATCGAGATCTCGA
TCCCGCGAAATTAATACGACTCACTATAGGGGAATTGTGAGCGGATAACAATTCCCCTCTAGAAATAATT
TTGTTTAACTTTAAGAAGGAGATATACATATGCAGACCACCGTGACCACCATGCTCCTCGCGTCCGTAGC
ATTAGCGGCTTGCGCCGGAGGAGGTTCCACTCCTCTGCCTCTACCGCAGCAGCAGCCGCCTCAGCAGGAA
CCGCCACCTCCTCCTGTTCCGCTAGCCAGTCGCGCCGCGTGTGAGGCGCTCAAAGATGGTAATGGCGACA
TGGTTTGGCCGAATGCCGCCACGGTTGTAGAGGTTGCAGCCTGGCGTGATGCAGCACCGGCCACGGCATC
AGCCGCAGCCCTGCCGGAGCATTGCGAAGTATCAGGCGCGATTGCCAAGCGTACTGGGATTGATGGGTAC
CCGTATGAAATTAAGTTTCGCCTGCGCATGCCCGCTGAGTGGAACGGCCGTTTTTTCATGGAGGGTGGCA
GTGGTACGAACGGCTCTCTCTCAGCGGCGACCGGAAGTATCGGCGGCGGTCAGATCGCCTCAGCGCTGAG
TCGTAACTTTGCAACAATTGCTACCGACGGAGGACATGACAATGCGGTGAATGATAATCCGGATGCGCTC
GGTACCGTCGCATTTGGTCTCGATCCCCAGGCACGCTTAGACATGGGCTACAACTCCTATGATCAGGTGA
CTCAGGCCGGCAAAGCCGCCGTTGCACGCTTTTATGGTCGCGCAGCCGACAAGAGCTACTTCATCGGCTG
TTCGGAGGGCGGCCGCGAGGGCATGATGCTGTCCCAGCGCTTTCCATCACATTACGATGGCATTGTGGCG
GGCGCACCGGGATATCAGTTGCCGAAGGCCGGAATTAGTGGCGCGTGGACCACCCAGAGCTTAGCGCCCG
CCGCCGTTGGCCTGGATGCCCAGGGAGTGCCGCTGATTAATAAGAGCTTTTCTGACGCAGACCTCCATTT
ACTGTCGCAGGCGATTCTCGGAACATGCGACGCCTTGGATGGCCTGGCCGACGGCATCGTTGACAACTAC
CGAGCGTGCCAAGCGGCTTTTGATCCGGCGACTGCAGCCAACCCAGCGAATGGCCAAGCCCTGCAGTGCG
TGGGCGCAAAGACAGCCGATTGCTTATCGCCCGTCCAAGTTACGGCGATTAAACGAGCGATGGCCGGTCC
GGTAAATAGCGCGGGTACGCCGTTATATAATAGATGGGCCTGGGACGCAGGTATGAGCGGTCTTAGTGGT
ACCACTTACAATCAGGGTTGGCGCAGCTGGTGGCTGGGATCGTTTAACAGCTCGGCGAATAACGCACAAC
GTGTATCTGGTTTCTCAGCGCGGAGCTGGCTGGTGGACTTTGCTACCCCGCCGGAGCCGATGCCCATGAC
CCAAGTCGCCGCCCGTATGATGAAATTTGATTTCGATATCGATCCTCTGAAAATATGGGCTACTTCGGGC
CAATTTACCCAGAGTAGTATGGACTGGCACGGTGCCACTAGCACCGACCTTGCTGCCTTTCGGGACCGCG
GCGGTAAAATGATTCTGTATCACTGCATGAGCGATGCCGCATTCTCTGCACTAGATACAGCAGATTATTA
TGAACGCCTGGGTGCCGCAATGCCGGGCGCCGCGGGCTTTGCTCGTCTGTTCTTGGTTCCGGGAATGAAC
CATTGCTGCGGGGGTCCAGGTACCGACCGCTTTGATATGCTAACACCGTTAGTTGCATGGGTTGAACGTG
GGGAAGCCCCTGACCAAATTAGCGCCTGGAGCGGCACCCCCGGCTACTTTGGTGTGGCCGCCCGCACTCG
ACCGTTATGTCCCTATCCGCAGATTGCGCGCTATAAGGGATCAGGCGATATCAATACCGAAGCAAATTTT
GCGTGTGCCGCTCCACCGCTCGAGCACCACCATCACCACCACTGAGATCCGGCTGCTAACAAAGCCCGAA
AGGAAGCTGAGTTGGCTGCTGCCACCGCTGAGCAATAACTAGCATAACCCCTTGGGGCCTCTAAACGGGT
CTTGAGGGGTTTTTTGCTGAAAGGAGGAACTATATCCGGAT
